Addgene plasmid #146418: pAc5.1B-EGFP-DmGe1-R1340E-V5His6_G
Purpose: Insect Expression of DmGe1-R1340E
Depositing lab: Elisa Izaurralde. Depositing organization: Max Planck Institute for Developmental Biology. Publication: The C-terminal region of Ge-1 presents conserved structural features required for P-body localization. Jinek M, Eulalio A, Lingel A, Helms S, Conti E, Izaurralde E. RNA. 2008 Oct . 14(10):1991-8. 10.1261/rna.1222908 PubMed 18755833.
Backbone
  Vector backbone: Unknown
  Vector type: Insect Expression
Growth in bacteria
  Bacterial resistance: Ampicillin, 100 μg/mL
  Growth temperature: 37°C
  Growth strain: DH5alpha
  Copy number: Low Copy
Gene/Insert
  Gene/Insert name: DmGe1-R1340E (alt name: EDC4)
  Species: D. melanogaster (fly)
  Entrez Gene: Ge-1 (a.k.a. Dmel_CG6181, CG6181, Dmel\CG6181, EDC4, GE-1, dGe-1)
  Cloning method: Unknown
Terms and licenses: Academic/Nonprofit Terms; Industry Terms: Not Available to Industry
Depositor comments: ORF extracted from NCBI: NM_135642.2 Plasmids from this collection were made available to the research community and donated after the lab closed. Please note that the sequence provided by the depositing laboratory may be theoretical/predicted or based on Sanger sequencing results. There may be discrepancies between sequencing results obtained by Addgene and the depositor sequence. If an Addgene verified sequence is not available, please contact before placing your order to request that our lab fully sequence the plasmid.
How to cite: pAc5.1B-EGFP-DmGe1-R1340E-V5His6_G was a gift from Elisa Izaurralde (Addgene plasmid # 146418 ; http://n2t.net/addgene:146418 ; RRID:Addgene_146418)
