[The description below was written by a language model from this plasmid's Addgene catalogue record and pLannotate feature annotations shown in this document.]
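Description:
pAc5.1B-EGFP-DmGe1-R1340E-V5His6_G is a 10.2 kb insect expression plasmid carrying a point mutant of the Drosophila melanogaster decapping factor Ge-1 (also known as EDC4, CG6181). The catalogue entry lists the backbone as unknown, although the name and the annotated parts point to a pAc5.1-type vector. In bacteria it is maintained through a ColE1/pUC-type origin and selected with ampicillin via the β-lactamase gene and its own promoter. The repository lists it as low copy even though the origin is annotated as a high-copy type. Short fragments annotated as a tetracycline-resistance gene and SV40 large T antigen appear to be non-functional backbone remnants.

Expression is driven by the constitutive Drosophila actin 5C (Ac5) promoter. This is followed by an EGFP coding sequence and then the Ge-1 open reading frame, which the depositor derived from an NCBI reference transcript and which carries the R1340E substitution. The arrangement implies an N-terminal EGFP fusion. A V5 epitope lies downstream of the insert, and the name indicates a His6 tag as well, though this was not annotated. The record does not state whether the insert reads through into these C-terminal tags. An SV40 polyadenylation signal follows the cassette, annotated on the opposite strand.

Ge-1 functions in mRNA decapping and in silencing of some miRNA targets. The associated study addressed conserved structural features of the Ge-1 C-terminal region that are required for P-body localization. The construct is therefore suited to imaging the subcellular distribution of the fluorescent mutant in cultured fly cells and comparing it with wild-type protein. The depositor sequence may be theoretical rather than fully verified.
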