Features (pLannotate 1.2.2; 10 found; start..end, strand, type, name):
     56..2568    +  promoter       Ac5 promoter: Drosophila melanogaster actin 5C promoter
   2588..3304    +  CDS            EGFP: EGFP is a basic (constitutively fluorescent) green fluorescent protein published in 1996, derived from Aequorea victoria. It is reported to be a rapidly-maturing weak dimer with moderate acid sensitivity.
   3350..7411    +  CDS            Ge-1: EDC4_DROME - Experimental evidence at protein level: Swiss-Prot protein existence level 1. In the process of mRNA degradation, seems to play a role in mRNA decapping. Required for silencing a subset of endogenous miRNA targets. From Drosophila melanogaster (Fruit fly).
   7436..7477    +  CDS            V5 tag: epitope tag from simian virus 5
   7577..7711    -  polyA_signal   SV40 poly(A) signal: SV40 polyadenylation signal
   7734..7818    -  CDS            large T antigen (fragment): large T antigen from SV40 (simian virus 40)
   7819..8289    +  CDS            TcR (fragment): tetracycline efflux protein; tet; confers resistance to tetracycline
   8333..8921    -  rep_origin     ori: high-copy-number ColE1/pMB1/pBR322/pUC origin of replication
   9092..9952    -  CDS            AmpR: β-lactamase; bla; confers resistance to ampicillin, carbenicillin, and related antibiotics
   9953..10057   -  promoter       AmpR promoter: bla
>Addgene plasmid #146418 | pAc5.1B-EGFP-DmGe1-R1340E-V5His6_G | depositor full sequence | sequence record 288863 | Full Sequence
CTTCAAGGAATTAATTCTATATTCTAAAAACACAAATGATACTTCTAAAAAAAATCATGAATGGCATCAA
CTCTGAATCAAATCTTTGCAGATGCACCTACTTCTCATTTCCACTGTCACATCATTTTTCCAGATCTCGC
TGCCTGTTATGTGGCCCACAAACCAAGACACGTTTTATGGCCATTAAAGCTGGCTGATCGTCGCCAAACA
CCAAATACATATCAATATGTACATTCGAGAAAGAAGCGATCAAAGAAGCGTCTTCGGGCGAGTAGGAGAA
TGCGGAGGAGAAGGAGAACGAGCTGATCTAGTATCTCTCCACAATCCAATGCCAACTGACCAACTGGCCA
TATTCGGAGCAATTTGAAGCCAATTTCCATCGCCTGGCGATCGCTCCATTCTTGGCTATATGTTTTTCAC
CGTTCCCGGGGCCATTTTCAAAGACTCGTCGGTAAGATAAGATTGTGTCACTCGCTGTCTCTCTTCATTT
GTCGAAGAATGCTGAGGAATTTCGCGATGACGTCGGCGAGTATTTTGAAGAATGAGAATAATTTGTATTT
ATACGAAAATCAGTTAGTGGAATTTTCTACAAAAACATGTTATCTATAGATAATTTTGTTGCAAAATATG
TTGACTATGACAAAGATTGTATGTATATACCTTTAATGTATTCTCATTTTCTTATGTATTTATAATGGCA
ATGATGATACTGATGATATTTTAAGATGATGCCAGACCACAGGCTGATTTCTGCGTCTTTTGCCGAACGC
AGTGCATGTGCGGTTGTTGTTTTTTGGAATAGTTTCAATTTTCGGACTGTCCGCTTTGATTTCAGTTTCT
TGGCTTATTCAAAAAGCAAAGTAAAGCCAAAAAAGCGAGATGGCAATACCAAATGCGGCAAAACGGTAGT
GGAAGGAAAGGGGTGCGGGGCAGCGGAAGGAAGGGTGGGGCGGGGCGTGGCGGGGTCTGTGGCTGGGCGC
GACGTCACCGACGTTGGAGCCACTCCTTTGACCATGTGTGCGTGTGTGTATTATTCGTGTCTCGCCACTC
GCCGGTTGTTTTTTTCTTTTTATCTCGCTCTCTCTAGCGCCATCTCGTACGCATGCTCAACGCACCGCAT
GTTGCCGTGTCCTTTATGCGTCATTTTGGCTCGAAATAGGCAATTATTTAAACAAAGATTAGTCAACGAA
AACGCTAAAATAAATAAGTCTACAATATGGTTACTTATTGCCATGTGTGTGCAGCCAACGATAGCAACAA
AAGCAACAACACAGTGGCTTTCCCTCTTTCACTTTTTGTTTGCAAGCGCGTGCGAGCAAGACGGCACGAC
CGGCAAACGCAATTACGCTGACAAAGAGCAGACGAAGTTTTGGCCGAAAAACATCAAGGCGCCTGATACG
AATGCATTTGCAATAACAATTGCGATATTTAATATTGTTTATGAAGCTGTTTGACTTCAAAACACACAAA
AAAAAAAATAAAACAAATTATTTGAAAGAGAATTAGGAATCGGACAGCTTATCGTTACGGGCTAACAGCA
CACCGAGACGAAATAGCTTACCTGACGTCACAGCCTCTGGAAGAACTGCCGCCAAGCAGAGAGAGAGAGA
AAAAGAGGGAGAGCAGCTTAGACCGCATGTGCTTGTGTGTGAGGCGTCTCTCTCTTCGTCTCCTGTTTGC
GCAAACGCATAGACTGCACTGAGAAAATCGATTACCTATTTTTTATGAATGAATATTTGCACTATTACTA
TTCAAAACTATTAAGATAGCAATCACATTCAATAGCCAAATACTATACCACCTGAGCGATGCAACGAAAT
GATCAATTTGAGCAAAAATGCTGCATATTTAGGACGGCATCATTATAGAAATGCTTCTTGCTGTGTACTT
TTCTCTCGTCTGGCAGCTGTTTCGCCGTTATTGTTAAAACCGGCTTAAGTTAGGTGTGTTTTCTACGACT
AGTGATGCCCCTACTAGAAGATGTGTGTTGCACAAATGTCCCTGAATAACCAATTTGAAGTGCAGATAGC
AGTAAACGTAAGCTAATATGAATATTATTTAACTGTAATGTTTTAATATCGCTGGACATTACTAATAAAC
CCACTATAAACACATGTACATATGTATGTTTTGGCATACAATGAGTAGTTGGGGAAAAAATGTGTAAAAG
CACCGTGACCATCACAGCATAAAGATAACCAGCTGAAGTATCGAATATGAGTAACCCCCAAATTGAATCA
CATGCCGCAACTGATAGGACCCATGGAAGTACACTCTTCATGGCGATATACAAGACACACACAAGCACGA
ACACCCAGTTGCGGAGGAAATTCTCCGTAAATGAAAACCCAATCGGCGAACAATTCATACCCATATATGG
TAAAAGTTTTGAACGCGACTTGAGAGCGGAGAGCATTGCGGCTGATAAGGTTTTAGCGCTAAGCGGGCTT
TATAAAACGGGCTGCGGGACCAGTTTTCATATCACTACCGTTTGAGTTCTTGTGCTGTGTGGATACTCCT
CCCGACACAAAGCCGCTCCATCAGCCAGCAGTCGTCTAATCCAGAGACCCCGGATCGGGGTACCAACATG
GTGAGCAAGGGCGAGGAGCTGTTCACCGGGGTGGTGCCCATCCTGGTCGAGCTGGACGGCGACGTAAACG
GCCACAAGTTCAGCGTGTCCGGCGAGGGCGAGGGCGATGCCACCTACGGCAAGCTGACCCTGAAGTTCAT
CTGCACCACCGGCAAGCTGCCCGTGCCCTGGCCCACCCTCGTGACCACCCTGACCTACGGCGTGCAGTGC
TTCAGCCGCTACCCCGACCACATGAAGCAGCACGACTTCTTCAAGTCCGCCATGCCCGAAGGCTACGTCC
AGGAGCGCACCATCTTCTTCAAGGACGACGGCAACTACAAGACCCGCGCCGAGGTGAAGTTCGAGGGCGA
CACCCTGGTGAACCGCATCGAGCTGAAGGGCATCGACTTCAAGGAGGACGGCAACATCCTGGGGCACAAG
CTGGAGTACAACTACAACAGCCACAACGTCTATATCATGGCCGACAAGCAGAAGAACGGCATCAAGGTGA
ACTTCAAGATCCGCCACAACATCGAGGACGGCAGCGTGCAGCTCGCCGACCACTACCAGCAGAACACCCC
CATCGGCGACGGCCCCGTGCTGCTGCCCGACAACCACTACCTGAGCACCCAGTCCGCCCTGAGCAAAGAC
CCCAACGAGAAGCGCGATCACATGGTCCTGCTGGAGTTCGTGACCGCCGCCGGGATCACTCTCGGCATGG
ACGAGCTGTACAAGCCAAGCTTGAATTCTGCAGATATCCAGCACAGTGGCGGCCGCCGCATGTTAATCGC
GCTCTTCGCGCTTGCACACTTGCCAATCTTTCGTAAGACGCCTTTGTCAGCCTCCTCCTCCCCGCCGCCG
TCTGTCCACCGGTCGCCAAGGTGTGGCAAAGCAAGTACCGCGTACCATCCACCGCCAGCAGACGCCTGCA
TCAGCATTACTGCTTCAGCCATTGACGCAGCATCCGGGATGAGCAACAGCGCCGAACAGGACAAGCCGAT
TGCCGCCAACGGCAATGCGGCAGAGCCCCAGGAAATAGAAGTCATCCATTTCCAAGCGCAAGAGAAGCAG
TGTTGCCGCGTTATTAGATCCAATAAGACCAAGGTCCTCACATCCGGCGGCGTTCACACACGCGGTTCCT
CCAAGGTCAAGCTAAAGAACATCGTCGACTACAAGTGGGAGCGCAAGTACTACTATCCGGGTCACCTGGT
CGCTGTCCACCGCGATGGCAAGCACCTGGCGTACGCCATTAATGTCAACAACAAAGCCACCGGAATGGAG
GGCATGGTGCGCGTATGCAACATAGCCACCAGTATGCGAGCCTTGATCAAGGGAATGAGCGGCGAGGTCT
TAGATCTGCAGTTTGCCCATACGGATTGTGAGCGTATATTAGCTGTGATCGATGTCAGTTCGCTGTTTGT
CTACAAAGTCGATCAAATCGAAGGGAACCTGCTGTGCAATCTAGTGCTAAAGGTGGAGGACCCCATCGCC
AACTATGTGCCGGAGTACGATATGGTCTCCTGGTGTCCCTATGTCTGCAGCAGCAGCGCCACCGTTCCAA
TCAACGACGATGACGATGAGAATCAGCTGCTCATTTGGTCGCGAAGCTCTCAATTTCAATGCTTTCAAGT
GAAGATGATTGTCTCTGAACATGGGCGCGGCAAGATCCAACCAGCAGCCCTAGAATCTGGATATCTGAAG
ATTGAGGAGGACTCGTTGATCACGTGCGCCGCTTTGTCCCCGGATGGCACCACTGTGGCTGCTGCTTGCG
CCGATGGCTTGGTTCGTTTCTACCAAATTTATTTGTTCGATGTGCGCAACCATCGCTGCCTGCACGAGTG
GAAGCCACATGATGGCAAAAAAGTCTGCTCTCTCTTTTTTCTCGACAATATCAACAAGCCTGTGGAAGAA
TCCTACTGGCAGCACGTGATCACTACGAGCGATGCCAATACCGAAATCAAGCTCTGGAACTGCTCGCTAT
GGAAATGCCTCCAAACTATCAATGTGGTGGCCAGTCCGTCATCTTTGCAGCCCAGAAACTTTATCGCGGG
CATAGATCGCAGTGCGAACTACTTGGTGTTGTCTTGCCTGGACTCTCTGGCCGTGTATGTAATGCAGATT
GGCAGTACTGGCGGCGCAGACTCCGAGAATAGGAGTAGCGATAGCGAAGGAGAAGGCTGCGACACTTCCA
AACGCATTCAGAATGTTGCCGAATTCAAGCTGAGTTCGGGGATTCTCTCTTTTTCTATTGTAAACGCTAG
TATGCGTCGCGTTAAGAACTCCATCGAGAGCTACTATCCTATTGAGGAGCCCGATGACTTCGATGACGAT
TCCAATTCCACCAGTGCCCTTGTGCTGCACATGTTTGTGGTGCAGGCAAAGAGCCTGCAGGAATGTCAAA
TAATCTACCAGCCATGTGTGGCTGAAAAGACGGAGCGGAGCAGCCTAAACAGCAAGCGATCACAGACGCC
AGAAGACAATCTGCTAATCAAAGAGGAGCCGGAATCCCCCAACAGTGGAACTGTGGGTGCTGTTCAGCTG
GATGCATTATTCGCAAAATCCGCAAAGAGAGCTTCAACGGGCAGTTCATCTGCCATGGTGGCCGTGGCGG
CAGCCGCGGCTGCGGCACCTTCGGCCATCCTGCAGGACGCCACTAAGGAGGCGGCCAAGTCAGAGTCCCC
GCAACTAAGCAGCGCGTATACGCAGCAGGTTAATCTCATGACTCCAGATGCCTTCAGTGCAAGCGGAACC
GCAGCGGCAGCAGCTGTATTTGTGTCTACCAGCACCACAACTTCAATAGGAACTGATAGCTCTACCACCA
CCAGCGGTCAGGATAGATCCATTGATTCAGCGGTTCTGCAAACTATACGAATGCTGGCCACGGTAACGTC
CAAGACTTCCGAAAACCCCAATGCCGAGGTACTCCTCAACCTAATGAACAACACCCTAATCGAAGATCGC
GAGCAACAAAAGCTGAAGGAAAAGCTTGACGCTCGCAAGAAGTTCATTGCAATTGATCGCAATCCAGAGC
GGAATGTGGCTGAGAACTTGGCCAGCGGCAGTTCGAGTCCGAGTCGAGAGGTGCAGGAGATAATGGCCAC
ACAGGACGATGCCGATGCCTACGAAGCAGAGCTAGAGAATCTGGACGACGATGATGACGATGAGGAAGAA
GAGCTGGCAAATTCATCACCGCTCCCGGAAGCTGTTGACGGAACATGGCCCATTGTCAAGCTGTCATCCC
ACTCAGCTGAGCTCCAGAATGCTGCCCAGATCATGTCCCAGGCGGTGCAGAACACCAACAATGGCAATGT
GCCGCCTACGCTAGGTGGAGGGCACAATAATAACACAAGTGTAGGCAGCAATAGCAACAACAACACGGCT
ACAACTCTTAGCACCAGCAACACCAGCAGCAGCAACAACGCGGGCGGAACATGCGTTGATTCAAGTGGAA
CTGGAGAGCTAAATGCCAAAATGGAACTACTCATAGATCTAGTAAAAGCCCAGTCCAAACAAATAAACAA
ATTGGAGAACGAAGTCAACAAGCTACAAAAGCAGCAAGAAGCGGCGGCGGCCCTGCATAGCAAACAAGAC
ACTTCATTGGAGCCTAAAAATCTTAGTCAGCTAGCATATAAAATTGAGATGCAACTGTCCAAGCTAATGG
AGCAGTATCTCAAGCGATATGAAAACGAGCATAAGAAGAAACTGACGGAATTCTTGGCGGCGCGTGAGAG
CCAAAACCGAGAGCTACGTGACTCCGTGCTGCAGGTACTAAATCAGTATGTCATGAACCACTTTACGGAC
ATTATTGGCAACGTTCTCAACATGGAACTGCAGCGCCAACTGCTTCCTCGCGTGAATGCCAACATGGATC
AGCTCCAAGCCCAAATGCAAGTGGAGATTGTGCAGAAGCTGAGTGTGTTTGACAAAACGGTGAAGGAGAA
TATTGCCCAGGTGTGCAAGAGCAAGCAATTTCTGGATACTTTTGGCAAGTCCGTGTTGATTGGTGTTCAA
ACCAGCCTACAAACCGCCTTCATTGAATCTATGAGCAGCACCTTGATTCCAGCTTATGAGAAGTCCTCGC
AGAACATGTTTAAACAACTGCATGACGCTTTCAGCGTGGGCATAAAAGACTTTATGGTCCAGTTTAACAC
CTACCTGCAGCACATGCCACAGCCCCAAGCCGGGAGTGGCAATACGGAGGAGATAAACAACAAGTTGTCC
ATGCTTAAGCAATTGGTAGAGAGCAGCTTGCACAAGCACCGCACTGAACTCACGGACGCCATGCTCGAGA
CACAAAGAGAAGTGAAGAGCTTAGAGATTTTGCTGGCGCGTCAGGTACAGGAAACGATCAGAGCAGAGCT
ACGCAAGCACATGGAAGCCCAGAACGTGGCAATGCGTTCGCAGGCAGCTACGCCTGCACCACCTTACGAC
CTCAGGGACAGCATTAAGCAGCTTTTGATGGCTGGACAAATCAACAAGGCCTTCCATCAGGCTCTATTGG
CCAACGACTTGGGCCTAGTGGAGTTCACTCTCCGACACACGGACAGCAACCAGGCATTCGCACCAGAGGG
ATGCAGACTGGAGCAAAAGGTTCTACTGTCGCTCATTCAGCAAATATCCGCTGACATGACCAATCACAAT
GAGCTTAAGCAGAGATATCTCAACGAGGCACTGTTGGCCATCAATATGGCAGATCCCATTACCCGCGAGC
ACGCTCCTAAAGTGCTCACCGAGCTGTATCGCAATTGTCAGCAGTTCATTAAGAACAGCCCCAAGAATTC
GCAGTTCAGCAACGTCGAGCTGCTGATGAAGGCAATCATAACGTACCGCGATCAGCTAAAAAGTCTAGAG
GGCCCGCGGTTCGAAGGTAAGCCTATCCCTAACCCTCTCCTCGGTCTCGATTCTACGCGTACCGGTCATC
ATCACCATCACCATTGAGTTTAAACCCGCTGATCAGCCTCGACTGTGCCTTCTAAGGCCTGAGCTCGCTG
ATCAGCCTCGATCGAGGATCCAGACATGATAAGATACATTGATGAGTTTGGACAAACCACAACTAGAATG
CAGTGAAAAAAATGCTTTATTTGTGAAATTTGTGATGCTATTGCTTTATTTGTAACCATTATAAGCTGCA
ATAAACAAGTTAACAACAACAATTGCATTCATTTTATGTTTCAGGTTCAGGGGGAGGTGTGGGAGGTTTT
TTAAAGCAAGTAAAACCTCTACAAATGTGGTATGGCTGATTATGATCAGTCGACCGATGCCCTTGAGAGC
CTTCAACCCAGTCAGCTCCTTCCGGTGGGCGCGGGGCATGACTATCGTCGCCGCACTTATGACTGTCTTC
TTTATCATGCAACTCGTAGGACAGGTGCCGGCAGCGCTCTGGGTCATTTTCGGCGAGGACCGCTTTCGCT
GGAGCGCGACGATGATCGGCCTGTCGCTTGCGGTATTCGGAATCTTGCACGCCCTCGCTCAAGCCTTCGT
CACTGGTCCCGCCACCAAACGTTTCGGCGAGAAGCAGGCCATTATCGCCGGCATGGCGGCCGACGCGCTG
GGCTACGTCTTGCTGGCGTTCGCGACGCGAGGCTGGATGGCCTTCCCCATTATGATTCTTCTCGCTTCCG
GCGGCATCGGGATGCCCGCGTTGCAGGCCATGCTGTCCAGGCAGGTAGATGACGACCATCAGGGACAGCT
TCAAGGATCGCTCGCGGCTCTTACCAGCCAGCAAAAGGCCAGGAACCGTAAAAAGGCCGCGTTGCTGGCG
TTTTTCCATAGGCTCCGCCCCCCTGACGAGCATCACAAAAATCGACGCTCAAGTCAGAGGTGGCGAAACC
CGACAGGACTATAAAGATACCAGGCGTTTCCCCCTGGAAGCTCCCTCGTGCGCTCTCCTGTTCCGACCCT
GCCGCTTACCGGATACCTGTCCGCCTTTCTCCCTTCGGGAAGCGTGGCGCTTTCTCAATGCTCACGCTGT
AGGTATCTCAGTTCGGTGTAGGTCGTTCGCTCCAAGCTGGGCTGTGTGCACGAACCCCCCGTTCAGCCCG
ACCGCTGCGCCTTATCCGGTAACTATCGTCTTGAGTCCAACCCGGTAAGACACGACTTATCGCCACTGGC
AGCAGCCACTGGTAACAGGATTAGCAGAGCGAGGTATGTAGGCGGTGCTACAGAGTTCTTGAAGTGGTGG
CCTAACTACGGCTACACTAGAAGGACAGTATTTGGTATCTGCGCTCTGCTGAAGCCAGTTACCTTCGGAA
AAAGAGTTGGTAGCTCTTGATCCGGCAAACAAACCACCGCTGGTAGCGGTGGTTTTTTTGTTTGCAAGCA
GCAGATTACGCGCAGAAAAAAAGGATCTCAAGAAGATCCTTTGATCTTTTCTACGGGGTCTGACGCTCAG
TGGAACGAAAACTCACGTTAAGGGATTTTGGTCATGAGATTATCAAAAAGGATCTTCACCTAGATCCTTT
TAAATTAAAAATGAAGTTTTAAATCAATCTAAAGTATATATGAGTAAACTTGGTCTGACAGTTACCAATG
CTTAATCAGTGAGGCACCTATCTCAGCGATCTGTCTATTTCGTTCATCCATAGTTGCCTGACTCCCCGTC
GTGTAGATAACTACGATACGGGAGGGCTTACCATCTGGCCCCAGTGCTGCAATGATACCGCGAGACCCAC
GCTCACCGGCTCCAGATTTATCAGCAATAAACCAGCCAGCCGGAAGGGCCGAGCGCAGAAGTGGTCCTGC
AACTTTATCCGCCTCCATCCAGTCTATTAATTGTTGCCGGGAAGCTAGAGTAAGTAGTTCGCCAGTTAAT
AGTTTGCGCAACGTTGTTGCCATTGCTGCAGGCATCGTGGTGTCACGCTCGTCGTTTGGTATGGCTTCAT
TCAGCTCCGGTTCCCAACGATCAAGGCGAGTTACATGATCCCCCATGTTGTGCAAAAAAGCGGTTAGCTC
CTTCGGTCCTCCGATCGTTGTCAGAAGTAAGTTGGCCGCAGTGTTATCACTCATGGTTATGGCAGCACTG
CATAATTCTCTTACTGTCATGCCATCCGTAAGATGCTTTTCTGTGACTGGTGAGTACTCAACCAAGTCAT
TCTGAGAATAGTGTATGCGGCGACCGAGTTGCTCTTGCCCGGCGTCAACACGGGATAATACCGCGCCACA
TAGCAGAACTTTAAAAGTGCTCATCATTGGAAAACGTTCTTCGGGGCGAAAACTCTCAAGGATCTTACCG
CTGTTGAGATCCAGTTCGATGTAACCCACTCGTGCACCCAACTGATCTTCAGCATCTTTTACTTTCACCA
GCGTTTCTGGGTGAGCAAAAACAGGAAGGCAAAATGCCGCAAAAAAGGGAATAAGGGCGACACGGAAATG
TTGAATACTCATACTCTTCCTTTTTCAATATTATTGAAGCATTTATCAGGGTTATTGTCTCATGAGCGGA
TACATATTTGAATGTATTTAGAAAAATAAACAAATAGGGGTTCCGCGCACATTTCCCCGAAAAGTGCCAC
CTGACGTCTAAGAAACCATTATTATCATGACATTAACCTATAAAAATAGGCGTATCACGAGGCCCTTTCG
T
